Addgene plasmid #204012: pMRMTK-clo37
Purpose: Cloning plasmid containing the Sma ES4 insert with a chloramphenicol resistance marker
Depositing lab: Nathan Crook. Depositing organization: North Carolina State University. Publication: Engineering the Maize Root Microbiome: A Rapid MoClo Toolkit and Identification of Potential Bacterial Chassis for Studying Plant-Microbe Interactions. van Schaik J, Li Z, Cheadle J, Crook N. ACS Synth Biol. 2023 Oct 20;12(10):3030-3040. doi: 10.1021/acssynbio.3c00371. Epub 2023 Sep 15. PubMed 37712562.
Backbone
  Vector backbone: R6Kγ origin of replication & chloramphenicol resistance gene
  Backbone size w/o insert (bp): 1283
  Total vector size (bp): 1503
  Vector type: Plant Expression
Growth in bacteria
  Bacterial resistance: Chloramphenicol, 25 μg/mL
  Growth temperature: 37°C
  Growth strain: Pir1
  Copy number: Low Copy
Gene/Insert
  Gene/Insert name: Sma ES4
  Insert size (bp): 220
  Promoter: Sma ES4
  Cloning method: Restriction Enzyme; 5′ cloning site BsaI (not destroyed); 3′ cloning site BsaI (not destroyed)
  Sequencing primers: 5′ gtaacgcactgagaagcccttagag; 3′ CCTGCCACTCATCGCAGTACTG
Terms and licenses: Academic/Nonprofit Terms; Industry Terms: Not Available to Industry
Depositor comments: Please visit https://www.biorxiv.org/content/10.1101/2023.06.05.543168v1 for bioRxiv preprint.
How to cite: pMRMTK-clo37 was a gift from Nathan Crook (Addgene plasmid # 204012 ; http://n2t.net/addgene:204012 ; RRID:Addgene_204012)
