[The description below was written by a language model from this plasmid's Addgene catalogue record and pLannotate feature annotations shown in this document.]
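Description:
pMRMTK-clo37 is a very small (about 1.5 kb) part-storage plasmid from a modular cloning (MoClo) toolkit built for engineering bacteria of the maize root microbiome. Its roughly 1.3 kb backbone consists of little more than an R6K γ origin of replication and a chloramphenicol acetyltransferase gene driven by its native cat promoter. Because the R6K γ origin fires only when the pi initiator protein is supplied in trans, the plasmid must be maintained in a pir-expressing E. coli host; the record lists Pir1, with low copy number and chloramphenicol selection. This dependence also means the plasmid cannot replicate in ordinary hosts lacking pi, a useful property for a donor vector whose part is meant to be moved elsewhere.

The payload is a 220 bp insert called Sma ES4, which the record also names in the promoter field, suggesting that it is a promoter or expression-sequence part. The record does not explain the name, its source organism, or its strength. The insert is flanked by BsaI sites that are retained after cloning, so the part can be released by this type IIS enzyme and joined with other toolkit parts in Golden Gate assemblies. The automated annotation does not label the insert itself; the unannotated stretch between the origin and the phage T7 early terminator (T7Te) is where it presumably lies. In that position the terminator would help insulate the resistance cassette from transcription reading out of the part. Although catalogued as a plant expression vector, the plasmid carries no plant expression elements. It is better understood as a cloning-level building block for assembling bacterial constructs used in plant–microbe interaction studies.
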