Features (pLannotate 1.2.2; 4 found; start..end, strand, type, name):
    386..413     +  terminator     T7Te terminator: phage T7 early transcription terminator
    434..1093    -  CDS            CmR: chloramphenicol acetyltransferase; cat; confers resistance to chloramphenicol
   1094..1196    -  promoter       cat promoter: promoter of the E. coli cat gene encoding chloramphenicol acetyltransferase
   1255..140     +  rep_origin     R6K γ ori (across the origin): γ replication origin from E. coli plasmid R6K; requires the R6K initiator protein pi for replication
>Addgene plasmid #204012 | pMRMTK-clo37 | addgene full sequence | sequence record 405272 | Addgene NGS Result
AAAAAAAAGAATATATAAGGCTTTTAAAGCTTTTAAGGTTTAACGGTTGTGGACAACAAGCCAGGGATGT
AACGCACTGAGAAGCCCTTAGAGCCTCTCAAAGCAATTTTGAGTGACACAGGAACACTTAACGGCTGACA
TGGGGGTCTCGGAGACACAGTGGCCTGCTGGCCCCGCAGCGCCGGTTCAACCTCTGACAGGGGGAGGGCG
GTTCAGCCCCGGTCCTTGTTCCCGGAGCCCCTGACCGTTACAATTTCGCGGCCGTTTTCCGGCAACCTGC
CTCGCGCAGGGTTCATCCTCGTAGTCCACGGCGAGCCTGGCGGTGCGCGAAGCGCGTTCCTGCCGGCCAC
GCATCACAGAGAAAAAGATTACGAGACCTCACACTGGCTCACCTTCGGGTGGGCCTTTCTGCGTTTATAC
CTAGGAGTCAAAATTACTCCCCGCCCTGCCACTCATCGCAGTACTGTTGTAATTCATTAAGCATTCTACC
GACATGGAAGCCATCACAAACGGCATGATGAACCTGAATCGCCAGCGGCATCAGCACCTTGTCGCCTTGC
GTATAATATTTGCCCATGGTGAAAACGGGGGCGAAGAAGTTGTCCATATTGGCCACGTTTAAATCAAAAC
TGGTGAAACTCACCCAGGGATTGGCTGAGACGAAAAACATATTCTCAATAAACCCTTTAGGGAAATAGGC
CAGGTTTTCACCGTAACACGCCACATCTTGCGAATATATGTGTAGAAACTGCCGGAAATCGTCGTGGTAT
TCACTCCAGAGCGATGAAAACGTTTCAGTTTGCTCATGGAAAACGGTGTAACAAGGGTGAACACTATCCC
ATATCACCAGCTCACCGTCTTTCATTGCCATACGGAATTCCGGATGAGCATTCATCAGGCGGGCAAGAAT
GTGAATAAAGGCCGGATAAAACTTGTGCTTATTTTTCTTTACGGTCTTTAAAAAGGCCGTAATATCCAGC
TGAACGGTCTGGTTATAGGTACATTGAGCAACTGACTGAAATGCCTCAAAATGTTCTTTACGATGCCATT
GGGATATATCAACGGTGGTATATCCAGTGATTTTTTTCTCCATTTTAGCTTCCTTAGCTCCTGAAAATCT
CGATAACTCAAAAAATACGCCCGGTAGTGATCTTATTTCATTATGGTGAAAGTTGGAACCTCTTACGTGC
CGATCAGTCAATTCGAGGGGGATCAATTCCGTATTGATCCGGCCACGATGCGTCCGGCGTAGAGGATCTG
AAGATCAGCAGTTCAACCTGTTGATAGTACGTACTAAGCTCTCATGTTTCACGTACTAAGCTCTCATGTT
TAACGTACTAAGCTCTCATGTTTAACGAACTAAACCCTCATGGCTAACGTACTAAGCTCTCATGGCTAAC
GTACTAAGCTCTCATGTTTCACGTACTAAGCTCTCATGTTTGAACAATAAAATTAATATAAATCAGCAAC
TTAAATAGCCTCTAAGGTTTTAAGTTTTATAAG
